>Addgene plasmid #33045 | pRK5-Myc-TEAD1-E398K | addgene partial sequence | sequence record 41233 | SP6 5'-ATTTAGGTGACACTATAG-3'
TCCAACTGCACCTCGGTTCTAAGCTGAGAATGGAGCAAAAGCTCATCTCAGAGGAAGATCTGAAGCTTCT
GCAGGTCGACTCTAGAGAAAGGATGAGTGACTCTGCAGATAAGCCAATTGACAATGATGCAGAAGGGGTC
TGGAGCCCCGACATCGAGCAAAGCTTTCAGGAGGCCCTGGCTATCTATCCACCATGTGGGAGGAGGAAAA
TCATCTTATCAGACGAAGGCAAAATGTATGGTAGGAATGAATTGATAGCCAGATACATCAAACTCAGGAC
AGGCAAGACGAGGACCAGAAAACAGGTGTCTAGTCACATTCAGGTTCTTGCCAGAAGGAAATCTCGTGAT
TTTCATTCCAAGCTAAAGGATCAGACTGCAAAGGATAAGGCCCTGCAGCACATGGCGGCCATGTCCTCAG
CCCAGATCGTCTCGGCCACTGCCATTCATAACAAGCTGGGGCTGCCTGGGATTCCACGCCCGACCTTCCC
AGGGGCGCCGGGGTTCTGGCCGGGAATGATTCAAACAGGGCAGCCAGGATCCTCACAAGACGTCAAGCCT
TTTGTGCAGCAGGCCTACCCCATCCAGCCAGCGGTCACAGCCCCCATTCCAGGGTTTGAGCCTGCATCGG
CCCCAGCTCCCTCAGTCCCTGCCTGGCAAGGTCGCTCCATTGGCACAACCAAGCTTCGCCTGGTGGAATT
TTCAGCTTTTCTCGAGCAGCAGCGAGACCCAGACTCGTACAACAAACACCTCTTCGTGCACATTGGGCAT
GCCAACCATTCTTACAGTGACCCATTGCTTGAATCAGTGGACATTCGTCAGATTTATGACAAATTTCCTG
AAAAGAAAGGTGGCTTAAAGGAACTGTTTGGAAAGGGCCCTCAAAATGCCTTCTTCCTCGTAAAATTCTG
GGCTGATT
