>Addgene plasmid #33045 | pRK5-Myc-TEAD1-E398K | addgene partial sequence | sequence record 42789 | SV40pA-R 5'-GAAATTTGTGATGCTATTGC-3'
GCATAACAGTTGGGCCATGGCGGCCATCGATTGAATTCTCAGTCCTTTACAAGCCTGTAAATATGATGTT
GTGCTCCGTGTTTACTATTTGAAACTTCAAACACACAGGCCATGCAGAGTAGAGTTTCTTGTGTATCCCT
GTTTGTTACCACCAATAAAATTGTGAAGTTTTCCAAAACACTGTTCATCATATATTTCTCTGGTAAGTGT
TTGAGCTTGTGGATGAAGTTGATCATATATTCACACATTGGGGAGCGGTTTATTCGGTATACAAATCGGC
CATTCTCAAACCTTGCATACTCCGTCTCTACTTTTTCTACTACTTGCTTCCCAAAGGAGCAAACTTTGGT
GGAACAGGTGACTGTCATATTTTCAGAACTCTCGTACTGACTGGTTACACCATAAAAAGCCCCAGCATCA
TCTTGAATATTGCAGTTTAAATCAGCCCAGAATTTTACGAGGAAGAAGGCATTTTGAGGGCCCTTTCCAA
ACAGTTCCTTTAAGCCACCTTTCTTTTCAGGAAATTTGTCATAAATCTGACGAATGTCCACTGATTCAAG
CAATGGGTCACTGTAAGAATGGTTGGCATGCCCAATGTGCACGAAGAGGTGTTTGTTGTACGAGTCTGGG
TCTCGCTGCTGCTCGAGAAAAGCTGAAAATTCCACCAGGCGAAGCTTGGTTGTGCCAATGGAGCGACCTT
GCCAGGCAGGGACTGAGGGAGCTGGGGCCGATGCAGGCTCAAACCCTGGAATGGGGGCTGTGACCGCTGG
CTGGA
