[The description below was written by a language model from this plasmid's Addgene catalogue record.]
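Description:
pRK5-Myc-TEAD1-E398K is a mammalian expression plasmid built on the pRK5 backbone (about 4.7 kb without the insert). It is propagated in E. coli under ampicillin selection; the record lists the copy number as unknown and provides no feature table, so the origin of replication, promoter and polyadenylation signal are not explicitly stated. pRK5-series vectors are generally known as CMV promoter-driven plasmids for transient expression in cultured mammalian cells, but this is not confirmed by the record itself. No mammalian selection marker is listed.

The insert is human TEAD1 (also known as TEF-1 or TCF-13), a TEA-domain transcription factor that acts as a DNA-binding partner for the Hippo pathway co-activator YAP. The coding sequence carries an N-terminal Myc epitope tag, which allows the protein to be detected or immunoprecipitated with anti-Myc antibodies without needing a TEAD1-specific reagent. It also bears a single amino-acid substitution, E398K, which replaces a glutamate with a lysine and so reverses the charge at that position.

The associated publication concerns the structure of the YAP–TEAD complex, which suggests the mutant was made to test the contribution of this residue to that interaction, although the record does not describe the functional effect of the mutation. The construct would typically be used alongside wild-type tagged TEAD1 in transfected cells, for example in co-immunoprecipitation or transcriptional reporter experiments that compare YAP binding and co-activation.
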