Addgene plasmid #33045: pRK5-Myc-TEAD1-E398K
Depositing lab: Kunliang Guan. Depositing organization: University of California, San Diego (UCSD). Publication: Structural insights into the YAP and TEAD complex. Li Z, Zhao B, Wang P, Chen F, Dong Z, Yang H, Guan KL, Xu Y. Genes Dev. 2010 Feb 1;24(3):235-40. 10.1101/gad.1865810 PubMed 20123905.
Backbone
  Vector backbone: pRK5
  Backbone size w/o insert (bp): 4700
  Vector type: Mammalian Expression
Growth in bacteria
  Bacterial resistance: Ampicillin, 100 μg/mL
  Growth temperature: 37°C
  Growth strain: DH5alpha
  Copy number: Unknown
Gene/Insert
  Gene/Insert name: TEAD1
  Species: H. sapiens (human)
  Mutation: E398K
  Entrez Gene: TEAD1 (a.k.a. AA, NTEF-1, REF1, TCF-13, TCF13, TEAD-1, TEF-1)
  Tag / fusion protein: Myc (N terminal on insert)
Terms and licenses: Academic/Nonprofit Terms; Industry Terms: Not Available to Industry
How to cite: pRK5-Myc-TEAD1-E398K was a gift from Kunliang Guan (Addgene plasmid # 33045 ; http://n2t.net/addgene:33045 ; RRID:Addgene_33045)
